Addgene plasmid #32855: EGFP-talin1 rod
Depositing lab: Anna Huttenlocher. Depositing organization: University of Wisconsin, Madison. Publication: Talin1 regulates TCR-mediated LFA-1 function. Simonson WT, Franco SJ, Huttenlocher A. J Immunol. 2006 Dec 1;177(11):7707-14. PubMed 17114441.
Backbone
  Vector backbone: pEGFP-C1
  Backbone manufacturer: BD Clontech
  Backbone size w/o insert (bp): 4749
  Modifications to backbone: C1 vector frame shifted by cutting with BglII, blunting, and religating.
  Vector type: Mammalian Expression
  Selectable markers: Neomycin (select with G418)
Growth in bacteria
  Bacterial resistance: Kanamycin, 50 μg/mL
  Growth temperature: 37°C
  Growth strain: DH5alpha
  Copy number: High Copy
Gene/Insert
  Gene/Insert name: Talin 1 Rod aa 434-2541
  Species: M. musculus (mouse)
  Insert size (bp): 6327
  GenBank ID: CAA39588.1
  Entrez Gene: Tln1 (a.k.a. Tln)
  Tag / fusion protein: EGFP (N terminal on insert)
Resource information
  A portion of this plasmid was derived from a plasmid made by: EGFP-talin1 rod was cloned by removing the talin1 rod cDNA (encoding aa 434-2541) from the pJ6 Ω 7 vector (R. Hynes) and cloning it into the same frame-shifted pEGFP-C1 vector.
Terms and licenses: Academic/Nonprofit Terms; Industry Terms: Not Available to Industry
Depositor comments: Please note that both the full plasmid sequence from the depositing laboratory and Addgene's sequencing results indicate a K673N mutation/SNP when the sequences are compared to GenBank entry NP_035732.2. The depositing laboratory states that this difference is not a concern for the function of the plasmid. The most appropriate reference sequence for the Talin1 insert in the plasmid is GenBank accession number CAA39588.1.
How to cite: EGFP-talin1 rod was a gift from Anna Huttenlocher (Addgene plasmid # 32855 ; http://n2t.net/addgene:32855 ; RRID:Addgene_32855)
