[The description below was written by a language model from this plasmid's Addgene catalogue record and pLannotate feature annotations shown in this document.]
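Description:
EGFP-talin1 rod is a mammalian expression plasmid built on the pEGFP-C1 backbone, carrying the rod domain of mouse talin1 (Tln1, amino acids 434-2541) fused in frame to the C-terminus of EGFP. The backbone was modified before cloning: the reading frame of the C1 polylinker was shifted by cutting at BglII, blunting and religating, and the roughly 6.3 kb rod cDNA was then transferred into this frame-shifted vector from an earlier talin plasmid. The depositor's full sequence is about 11.5 kb. Expression is driven by the human CMV immediate-early enhancer and promoter, with the EGFP coding sequence followed by a short polylinker remnant, the talin fragment, and the SV40 polyadenylation signal.

Propagation in bacteria relies on a high-copy pUC-type origin, and an f1 origin is also present. A single Tn5 aminoglycoside phosphotransferase gene (NeoR/KanR) serves both hosts. A bacterial bla-type promoter gives kanamycin resistance in E. coli, while the SV40 enhancer/early promoter and HSV TK poly(A) signal allow G418 selection of stably transfected mammalian cells. The short large T antigen and ble fragments in the annotation are probably just remnants of the backbone sequence rather than functional genes.

The construct produces a fluorescent talin lacking its N-terminal head region, which lets the rod's localisation and activity be examined apart from the full-length protein. The associated work concerns talin1 in T cell receptor-mediated regulation of the integrin LFA-1. The insert carries a K673N difference relative to one reference entry, which the depositor considers functionally unimportant.
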