Features (pLannotate 1.2.2; 15 found; start..end, strand, type, name):
     61..364     +  enhancer       CMV enhancer: human cytomegalovirus immediate early enhancer
    365..568     +  promoter       CMV promoter: human cytomegalovirus (CMV) immediate early promoter
    613..1329    +  CDS            EGFP: EGFP is a basic (constitutively fluorescent) green fluorescent protein published in 1996, derived from Aequorea victoria. It is reported to be a rapidly-maturing weak dimer with moderate acid sensitivity.
   1330..1356    +  misc_feature   MCS (fragment): multiple cloning site
   1378..7701    +  CDS            Tln1 (fragment): TLN1_MOUSE - Also known as Tln. Experimental evidence at protein level: Swiss-Prot protein existence level 1. Probably involved in connections of major cytoskeletal structures to the plasma membrane. High molecular weight cytoskeletal protein concentrated at regions of cell-substratum contact and, in lymphocytes, at cell-cell contacts. From Mus musculus (Mouse).
   8130..8166    +  misc_feature   MCS (fragment): multiple cloning site
   8183..8267    +  CDS            large T antigen (fragment): large T antigen from SV40 (simian virus 40)
   8290..8411    +  polyA_signal   SV40 poly(A) signal: SV40 polyadenylation signal
   8445..8873    -  rep_origin     f1 ori (sequence partly withheld): f1 bacteriophage origin of replication; arrow indicates direction of (+) strand synthesis
   8900..9004    +  promoter       AmpR promoter: bla
   9006..9363    +  promoter       SV40 promoter: SV40 enhancer and early promoter
   9398..10192   +  CDS            NeoR/KanR: aminoglycoside phosphotransferase from Tn5; aph(3')-II (or nptII); confers resistance to neomycin, kanamycin, and G418 (Geneticin®)
  10213..10365   +  CDS            ble (fragment): BLE_KLEPN - Experimental evidence at protein level: Swiss-Prot protein existence level 1. Binding protein with a strong affinity to the bleomycin family of antibiotics. Binds to CL990; an antimitotic-antibiotic compound. From Klebsiella pneumoniae.
  10424..10471   +  polyA_signal   HSV TK poly(A) signal: herpes simplex virus thymidine kinase polyadenylation signal (Cole and Stacy, 1985)
  10800..11388   +  rep_origin     ori: high-copy-number ColE1/pMB1/pBR322/pUC origin of replication
>Addgene plasmid #32855 | EGFP-talin1 rod | depositor full sequence | sequence record 43284 | EGFP-talin1 rod sequence 11502 bps
TAGTTATTAATAGTAATCAATTACGGGGTCATTAGTTCATAGCCCATATATGGAGTTCCGCGTTACATAA
CTTACGGTAAATGGCCCGCCTGGCTGACCGCCCAACGACCCCCGCCCATTGACGTCAATAATGACGTATG
TTCCCATAGTAACGCCAATAGGGACTTTCCATTGACGTCAATGGGTGGAGTATTTACGGTAAACTGCCCA
CTTGGCAGTACATCAAGTGTATCATATGCCAAGTACGCCCCCTATTGACGTCAATGACGGTAAATGGCCC
GCCTGGCATTATGCCCAGTACATGACCTTATGGGACTTTCCTACTTGGCAGTACATCTACGTATTAGTCA
TCGCTATTACCATGGTGATGCGGTTTTGGCAGTACATCAATGGGCGTGGATAGCGGTTTGACTCACGGGG
ATTTCCAAGTCTCCACCCCATTGACGTCAATGGGAGTTTGTTTTGGCACCAAAATCAACGGGACTTTCCA
AAATGTCGTAACAACTCCGCCCCATTGACGCAAATGGGCGGTAGGCGTGTACGGTGGGAGGTCTATATAA
GCAGAGCTGGTTTAGTGAACCGTCAGATCCGCTAGCGCTACCGGTCGCCACCATGGTGAGCAAGGGCGAG
GAGCTGTTCACCGGGGTGGTGCCCATCCTGGTCGAGCTGGACGGCGACGTAAACGGCCACAAGTTCAGCG
TGTCCGGCGAGGGCGAGGGCGATGCCACCTACGGCAAGCTGACCCTGAAGTTCATCTGCACCACCGGCAA
GCTGCCCGTGCCCTGGCCCACCCTCGTGACCACCCTGACCTACGGCGTGCAGTGCTTCAGCCGCTACCCC
GACCACATGAAGCAGCACGACTTCTTCAAGTCCGCCATGCCCGAAGGCTACGTCCAGGAGCGCACCATCT
TCTTCAAGGACGACGGCAACTACAAGACCCGCGCCGAGGTGAAGTTCGAGGGCGACACCCTGGTGAACCG
CATCGAGCTGAAGGGCATCGACTTCAAGGAGGACGGCAACATCCTGGGGCACAAGCTGGAGTACAACTAC
AACAGCCACAACGTCTATATCATGGCCGACAAGCAGAAGAACGGCATCAAGGTGAACTTCAAGATCCGCC
ACAACATCGAGGACGGCAGCGTGCAGCTCGCCGACCACTACCAGCAGAACACCCCCATCGGCGACGGCCC
CGTGCTGCTGCCCGACAACCACTACCTGAGCACCCAGTCCGCCCTGAGCAAAGACCCCAACGAGAAGCGC
GATCACATGGTCCTGCTGGAGTTCGTGACCGCCGCCGGGATCACTCTCGGCATGGACGAGCTGTACAAGT
CCGGACTCAGATCTCGAGCTCAAGCTAGCTTCGAATTCGCCACCATGCAGCAGTACAACCGAGTGGGGAA
AGTGGAGCACGGCTCTGTGGCTCTGCCAGCCATCATGCGCTCTGGAGCCTCTGGTCCTGAGAATTTCCAG
GTGGGGAGCATGCCACCTGCCCAGCAGCAGATCACCAGTGGCCAGATGCACCGAGGACACATGCCACCTC
TGACTTCAGCCCAGCAGGCGCTCACTGGAACCATTAACTCCAGCATGCAGGCTGTGCAGGCTGCCCAGGC
CACTCTGGATGACTTTGAGACTCTACCCCCTCTTGGCCAGGATGCTGCCTCCAAAGCTTGGCGTAAGAAC
AAGATGGATGAATCAAAGCATGAGATCCACTCCCAGGTAGATGCCATCACAGCTGGCACTGCCTCTGTGG
TAAACCTGACAGCAGGAGATCCTGCAGAGACAGACTATACAGCAGTGGGCTGTGCAGTCACCACCATCTC
TTCCAACCTGACGGAGATGTCCCGTGGGGTGAAGCTATTGGCTGCCCTGCTGGAGGATGAAGGCGGCAAT
GGCCGGCCCCTTCTGCAAGCAGCAAAGGGCCTTGCAGGGGCTGTGTCGGAACTGCTTCGCAGTGCTCAGC
CCGCCAGCGCTGAGCCTCGTCAGAACCTGCTGCAGGCAGCCGGGAACGTGGGCCAGGCCAGTGGGGAGCT
GTTGCAGCAAATTGGGGAAAGTGACACTGACCCCCACTTCCAGGATGTTCTAATGCAGCTAGCAAACGCA
GTGGCAAGTGCTGCAGCCGCCCTGGTCCTCAAGGCCAAGAGTGTGGCCCAGCGCACAGAGGATTCCGGGC
TTCAGACCCAAGTGATTGCTGCAGCTACGCAATGTGCTCTGTCCACTTCCCAGCTGGTGGCCTGTACCAA
GGTGGTAGCACCTACAATCAGCTCACCTGTGTGCCAAGAACAGCTAGTCGAGGCTGGGCGACTGGTGGCC
AAAGCTGTGGAGGGCTGTGTGTCTGCCTCGCAAGCAGCTACAGAAGATGGACAGCTGCTTCGAGGGGTAG
GAGCAGCAGCCACGGCTGTCACCCAGGCCCTCAATGAGCTGCTGCAGCACGTGAAGGCCCACGCCACCGG
AGCTGGGCCTGCCGGTCGGTATGACCAAGCCACTGATACCATCCTCACCGTCACTGAAAACATCTTCAGC
TCCATGGGTGATGCTGGGGAGATGGTGCGCCAGGCCCGCATCCTGGCCCAAGCCACCTCAGACCTGGTCA
ATGCTATCAAGGCCGATGCTGAGGGGGAGAGTGATCTGGAGAACTCTAGAAAGCTCCTGAGTGCTGCCAA
GATCCTCGCTGATGCCACCGCCAAGATGGTGGAGGCGGCCAAGGGAGCAGCCGCCCACCCTGACAGTGAG
GAACAGCAGCAGCGACTGCGTGAAGCAGCTGAGGGGCTTCGCATGGCCACCAATGCAGCTGCGCAGAACG
CCATCAAGAAGAAGTTGGTGCAGCGCCTGGAGCATGCAGCCAAGCAAGCTGCAGCCTCTGCAACACAGAC
CATTGCTGCAGCCCAACATGCAGCCTCTGCCCCCAAGGCCTCTGCGGGCCCCCAGCCCCTACTGGTGCAG
AGCTGTAAGGCCGTGGCAGAGCAGATTCCGTTGCTGGTGCAGGGTGTCCGAGGAAGTCAAGCTCAGCCTG
ACAGCCCTAGTGCTCAGCTCGCCCTCATTGCTGCCAGCCAGAGCTTCCTGCAGCCAGGTGGGAAGATGGT
GGCAGCGGCAAAAGCCTCAGTGCCAACAATTCAGGACCAGGCTTCAGCGATGCAGCTGAGTCAGTGCGCA
AAGAACCTAGGCACTGCCCTGGCCGAGCTGCGCACTGCTGCTCAGAAGGCTCAGGAGGCATGTGGACCTT
TGGAGATGGATTCTGCACTGAGTGTTGTACAAAATCTAGAGAAAGACCTACAGGAAATAAAAGCAGCAGC
TCGAGATGGCAAGCTTAAGCCCTTACCTGGGGAAACAATGGAGAAGTGTACCCAAGATCTTGGCAACAGC
ACCAAAGCGGTGAGCTCTGCCATCGCCAAGCTGCTGGGGGAGATTGCCCAGGGCAATGAGAACTATGCAG
GTATTGCAGCTCGGGATGTAGCTGGTGGACTAAGGTCACTAGCCCAGGCTGCGCGGGGTGTGGCTGCGCT
GACATCAGATCCTGCAGTGCAGGCCATTGTGCTTGACACAGCCAGCGACGTTCTGGACAAGGCCAGCAGC
CTCATTGAAGAGGCAAAAAAAGCATCTGGACACCCAGGGGACCCAGAAAGCCAGCAAAGGCTTGCTCAGG
TAGCTAAAGCAGTGACCCAAGCCCTGAACCGCTGTGTCAGCTGCCTGCCTGGCCAAAGAGACGTGGATAA
TGCCCTACGAGCCGTTGGAGATGCCAGCAAGCGACTCCTGAGTGACTTGCTTCCTCCAAGCACGGGGACA
TTTCAAGAAGCACAGAGCCGATTGAATGAAGCTGCAGCTGGGTTAAATCAGGCCGCCACAGAACTGGTGC
AAGCCTCCCGAGGAACTCCTCAGGACCTGGCTCGGGCCTCCGGCCGATTTGGACAGGACTTCAGCACCTT
CCTGGAAGCTGGTGTGGAGATGGCCGGACAGGCCCCGAGCCAGGAGGACCGAGCCCAGGTGGTGTCCAAC
CTGAAGGGCATATCCATGTCTTCAAGCAAACTTCTCCTTGCCGCTAAGGCCTTGTCCACAGACCCTGCTT
CTCCCAACCTCAAGAGTCAGCTGGCTGCGGCTGCCCGGGCAGTGACGGACAGCATCAACCAGCTCATCAC
CATGTGCACCCAGCAGGCACCTGGCCAGAAGGAGTGTGACAATGCACTTCGGCAGCTAGAGACAGTCCGA
GAACTCCTGGAGAATCCAGTCCAGCCCATCAACGACATGTCCTACTTCGGTTGCTTGGACAGTGTCATGG
AGAACTCCAAGGTCCTAGGTGAGGCCATGACTGGCATCTCCCAAAATGCCAAGAATGGAAATCTGCCGGA
GTTTGGAGATGCCATTGCCACAGCCTCCAAGGCTCTCTGTGGCTTCACGGAGGCAGCCGCACAGGCAGCA
TATCTAGTTGGTGTCTCTGACCCCAACAGCCAAGCTGGACAGCAAGGACTGGTGGAACCCACACAGTTTG
CCCGTGCAAACCAGGCAATTCAGATGGCCTGTCAGAGTCTGGGGGAGCCTGGCTGTACCCAGGCCCAGGT
GTTATCTGCAGCCACTATTGTAGCCAAACACACATCTGCATTGTGTAACAGCTGTCGCCTGGCTTCCGCT
AGGACTGCCAATCCCACTGCCAAGCGCCAGTTTGTACAGTCAGCCAAGGAGGTGGCCAACAGTACAGCCA
ATCTTGTCAAGACCATCAAGGCACTAGATGGGGACTTCACAGAAGAGAACCGTGCCCAGTGCCGAGCAGC
CACAGCCCCTCTGCTGGAAGCTGTGGATAACCTGAGTGCCTTTGCCTCCAACCCTGAGTTCTCCAGCGTC
CCTGCCCAGATCAGCCCTGAGGGCAGAGCAGCCATGGAGCCCATTGTAATCTCTGCTAAGACAATGTTGG
AGAGTGCTGGAGGGCTCATCCAGACAGCTCGGGCGTTAGCAGTCAATCCCCGAGACCCCCCACGTTGGTC
TGTGCTAGCTGGCCACTCTCGGACTGTCTCAGATTCCATCAAGAAACTTATTACAAGCATGAGGGACAAA
GCCCCAGGGCAGCTGGAGTGTGAGACAGCCATTGCGGCTCTGAACAGCTGCTTGCGGGACCTAGATCAGG
CTTCGCTTGCCGCTGTCAGCCAGCAGCTTGCTCCCCGTGAAGGAATCTCTCAAGAGGCTTTGCACACCCA
GATGCTCACTGCAGTGCAAGAAATTTCTCATCTCATTGAGCCGCTGGCCAGCGCTGCTCGGGCTGAAGCC
TCCCAGCTGGGACACAAGGTGTCCCAAATGGCCCAGTACTTTGAACCACTCACCCTGGCTGCAGTGGGTG
CTGCGTCTAAGACCCTGAGCCACCCGCAGCAGATGGCACTTCTGGACCAGACTAAAACGTTGGCAGAGTC
TGCCTTGCAGTTGCTATATACTGCCAAGGAGGCTGGTGGTAACCCCAAGCAAGCAGCACACACCCAGGAA
GCCCTGGAGGAGGCTGTGCAGATGATGACAGAGGCCGTAGAAGACCTGACGACGACCCTCAACGAAGCAG
CCAGTGCTGCAGGAGTCGTTGGCGGCATGGTGGACTCTATCACTCAGGCCATCAACCAGCTAGATGAAGG
ACCTATGGGTGACCCAGAAGGCTCATTCGTAGATTACCAGACAACCATGGTGAGGACAGCCAAGGCCATT
GCTGTCACTGTTCAGGAGATGGTAACCAAGTCAAACACCAGCCCTGAAGAGCTAGGCCCTCTTGCCAACC
AGCTGACCAGTGACTATGGCCGACTGGCCTCACAAGCCAAGCCTGCAGCTGTGGCTGCTGAAAATGAAGA
GATAGGCGCTCACATCAAACACCGAGTACAGGAGCTGGGCCATGGCTGCTCTGCTCTGGTCACCAAGGCA
GGTGCCTTGCAGTGTAGCCCCAGTGATGTCTACACCAAGAAGGAGCTCATAGAGTGTGCCCGCAGAGTGT
CAGAGAAGGTCTCCCATGTTCTGGCTGCACTCCAGGCTGGGAATCGTGGTACCCAGGCCTGCATTACAGC
AGCCAGTGCTGTGTCTGGTATCATTGCTGACCTCGACACCACCATCATGTTCGCTACTGCTGGCACACTT
AACCGTGAGGGTGCTGAAACTTTTGCTGACCACCGGGAGGGTATCTTAAAGACAGCAAAGGTTCTTGTGG
AGGACACCAAGGTCCTAGTGCAGAATGCAGCTGGGAGCCAGGAGAAGTTGGCACAAGCCGCCCAGTCCTC
CGTGGCCACCATTACCCGCCTCGCTGATGTGGTCAAGCTCGGTGCAGCCAGCCTAGGAGCCGAAGACCCT
GAAACTCAGGTGGTGCTGATCAATGCAGTAAAGGACGTAGCCAAGGCCCTGGGTGACCTCATCAGCGCTA
CGAAGGCTGCAGCGGGCAAAGTTGGGGATGACCCTGCAGTGTGGCAGCTCAAGAACTCTGCCAAGGTGAT
GGTGACCAATGTGACATCATTGCTCAAGACAGTGAAGGCTGTGGAAGATGAGGCCACCAAAGGCACACGG
GCCCTAGAGGCAACCACAGAGCACATACGTCAGGAACTGGCGGTCTTCTGTTCCCCAGAGCCACCTGCCA
AGACCTCTACCCCTGAAGACTTCATCCGAATGACCAAGGGTATTACTATGGCAACAGCCAAAGCCGTTGC
TGCTGGCAATTCCTGTCGACAGGAAGATGTCATTGCCACAGCCAATCTGAGCCGACGGGCTATTGCGGAC
ATGCTTCGGGCTTGCAAGGAAGCAGCTTTCCACCCAGAAGTGGCGCCTGATGTACGGCTCCGAGCCCTGC
ACTATGGCCGGGAGTGTGCCAATGGTTACCTGGAACTGCTGGACCACGTGCTGCTGACCCTTCAGAAGCC
AAACCCAGACCTGAAGCAGCAGCTAACTGGACACTCAAAGCGGGTTGCTGGCTCTGTGACTGAGCTCATC
CAGGCTGCTGAAGCCATGAAAGGAACAGAGTGGGTGGACCCAGAGGACCCTACTGTCATTGCTGAGAATG
AGCTCTTGGGAGCCGCAGCCGCCATCGAGGCTGCAGCCAAGAAGCTGGAGCAGCTGAAGCCCAGGGCCAA
ACCCAAGGAGGCGGATGAGTCCTTGAACTTTGAGGAACAAATCCTAGAAGCTGCCAAGTCCATCGCTGCA
GCCACCAGTGCACTGGTAAAGGCTGCGTCAGCAGCCCAGAGGGAGCTGGTGGCTCAAGGAAAGGTGGGCG
CCATTCCAGCCAATGCACTGGATGATGGGCAGTGGTCGCAGGGCCTCATTTCCGCTGCCCGTATGGTGGC
TGCGGCCACCAACAATCTGTGTGAAGCAGCTAACGCAGCTGTCCAGGGCCATGCTAGCCAGGAGAAACTC
ATTTCCTCAGCCAAGCAAGTAGCTGCCTCCACAGCTCAGCTCCTGGTAGCTTGCAAGGTCAAAGCAGATC
AGGACTCTGAGGCAATGAAACGGCTCCAGGCTGCTGGCAATGCAGTGAAGAGGGCCTCAGATAACCTGGT
AAAGGCGGCCCAGAAAGCTGCAGCCTTCGAAGACCAGGAGAATGAGACGGTGGTGGTGAAGGAGAAAATG
GTTGGGGGCATTGCCCAGATTATCGCAGCACAGGAAGAGATGCTTCGGAAGGAACGAGAGCTGGAAGAGG
CTCGGAAAAAGCTCGCCCAGATCCGGCAGCAGCAGTACAAGTTCTTGCCTTCAGAGCTTCGAGACGAGCA
CTAAAAAAGCCCTGTGTATTTAATGCAGACCCAGCCCAGAGACTGTGCCTGCCACTACCAAAGCCTTCTG
GGCTGCTCAGGACCCAAGCTGCCCAACCCCAGCACTCCCCCAAAGTGCCTGCCAAACCCTGGGCCTGGCC
CTGCCCAGTCCCACTGCAAGCCGTGTCCTCTCCCTGACTCCCAAGTGCCTTTGCACCCTAGGGCCCCTAA
GTGCCTGCCCCCCTCCAGAGTATTAACGCTCCAAGAGTATTATTAATGCTGCCGTACCTCAGTTTGAACC
TGCCAGGGCCCCAGCTGCTCCAGCCTGCCAGCAGCTTCCAGCCAGTCCCCACGGCCACGTCAGCTCAACT
CATCCCTTTTTGATACTATATCCCCTACCCAGCTACCTATGGGGCTTGAGGGTTGTAAACCCAAACAGGT
CAGACTCCGGAATTCTGCAGTCGACGGTACCGCGGGCCCGGGATCCACCGGATCTAGATAACTGATCATA
ATCAGCCATACCACATTTGTAGAGGTTTTACTTGCTTTAAAAAACCTCCCACACCTCCCCCTGAACCTGA
AACATAAAATGAATGCAATTGTTGTTGTTAACTTGTTTATTGCAGCTTATAATGGTTACAAATAAAGCAA
TAGCATCACAAATTTCACAAATAAAGCATTTTTTTCACTGCATTCTAGTTGTGGTTTGTCCAAACTCATC
AATGTATCTTAACGCGTAAATTGTAAGCGTTAATATTTTGTTAAAATTCGCGTTAAATTTTTGTTAAATC
AGCTCATTTTTTAACCAATAGGCCGAAATCGGCAAAATCCCTTATAAATCAAAAGAATAGACCGAGATAG
GGT
[37 nt withheld, positions 8544-8580]
AAAGAACGTGGACTCCAACGTCAAAGG
[49 nt withheld, positions 8608-8656]
T
[91 nt withheld, positions 8658-8748]
G
[124 nt withheld, positions 8750-8873]
CAGGTGGCACTTTTCGGGGAAATGTGCGCGGAACCCCTATTTGTTTATTTTTCTAAATACATTCAAATAT
GTATCCGCTCATGAGACAATAACCCTGATAAATGCTTCAATAATATTGAAAAAGGAAGAGTCCTGAGGCG
GAAAGAACCAGCTGTGGAATGTGTGTCAGTTAGGGTGTGGAAAGTCCCCAGGCTCCCCAGCAGGCAGAAG
TATGCAAAGCATGCATCTCAATTAGTCAGCAACCAGGTGTGGAAAGTCCCCAGGCTCCCCAGCAGGCAGA
AGTATGCAAAGCATGCATCTCAATTAGTCAGCAACCATAGTCCCGCCCCTAACTCCGCCCATCCCGCCCC
TAACTCCGCCCAGTTCCGCCCATTCTCCGCCCCATGGCTGACTAATTTTTTTTATTTATGCAGAGGCCGA
GGCCGCCTCGGCCTCTGAGCTATTCCAGAAGTAGTGAGGAGGCTTTTTTGGAGGCCTAGGCTTTTGCAAA
GATCGATCAAGAGACAGGATGAGGATCGTTTCGCATGATTGAACAAGATGGATTGCACGCAGGTTCTCCG
GCCGCTTGGGTGGAGAGGCTATTCGGCTATGACTGGGCACAACAGACAATCGGCTGCTCTGATGCCGCCG
TGTTCCGGCTGTCAGCGCAGGGGCGCCCGGTTCTTTTTGTCAAGACCGACCTGTCCGGTGCCCTGAATGA
ACTGCAAGACGAGGCAGCGCGGCTATCGTGGCTGGCCACGACGGGCGTTCCTTGCGCAGCTGTGCTCGAC
GTTGTCACTGAAGCGGGAAGGGACTGGCTGCTATTGGGCGAAGTGCCGGGGCAGGATCTCCTGTCATCTC
ACCTTGCTCCTGCCGAGAAAGTATCCATCATGGCTGATGCAATGCGGCGGCTGCATACGCTTGATCCGGC
TACCTGCCCATTCGACCACCAAGCGAAACATCGCATCGAGCGAGCACGTACTCGGATGGAAGCCGGTCTT
GTCGATCAGGATGATCTGGACGAAGAGCATCAGGGGCTCGCGCCAGCCGAACTGTTCGCCAGGCTCAAGG
CGAGCATGCCCGACGGCGAGGATCTCGTCGTGACCCATGGCGATGCCTGCTTGCCGAATATCATGGTGGA
AAATGGCCGCTTTTCTGGATTCATCGACTGTGGCCGGCTGGGTGTGGCGGACCGCTATCAGGACATAGCG
TTGGCTACCCGTGATATTGCTGAAGAGCTTGGCGGCGAATGGGCTGACCGCTTCCTCGTGCTTTACGGTA
TCGCCGCTCCCGATTCGCAGCGCATCGCCTTCTATCGCCTTCTTGACGAGTTCTTCTGAGCGGGACTCTG
GGGTTCGAAATGACCGACCAAGCGACGCCCAACCTGCCATCACGAGATTTCGATTCCACCGCCGCCTTCT
ATGAAAGGTTGGGCTTCGGAATCGTTTTCCGGGACGCCGGCTGGATGATCCTCCAGCGCGGGGATCTCAT
GCTGGAGTTCTTCGCCCACCCTAGGGGGAGGCTAACTGAAACACGGAAGGAGACAATACCGGAAGGAACC
CGCGCTATGACGGCAATAAAAAGACAGAATAAAACGCACGGTGTTGGGTCGTTTGTTCATAAACGCGGGG
TTCGGTCCCAGGGCTGGCACTCTGTCGATACCCCACCGAGACCCCATTGGGGCCAATACGCCCGCGTTTC
TTCCTTTTCCCCACCCCACCCCCCAAGTTCGGGTGAAGGCCCAGGGCTCGCAGCCAACGTCGGGGCGGCA
GGCCCTGCCATAGCCTCAGGTTACTCATATATACTTTAGATTGATTTAAAACTTCATTTTTAATTTAAAA
GGATCTAGGTGAAGATCCTTTTTGATAATCTCATGACCAAAATCCCTTAACGTGAGTTTTCGTTCCACTG
AGCGTCAGACCCCGTAGAAAAGATCAAAGGATCTTCTTGAGATCCTTTTTTTCTGCGCGTAATCTGCTGC
TTGCAAACAAAAAAACCACCGCTACCAGCGGTGGTTTGTTTGCCGGATCAAGAGCTACCAACTCTTTTTC
CGAAGGTAACTGGCTTCAGCAGAGCGCAGATACCAAATACTGTCCTTCTAGTGTAGCCGTAGTTAGGCCA
CCACTTCAAGAACTCTGTAGCACCGCCTACATACCTCGCTCTGCTAATCCTGTTACCAGTGGCTGCTGCC
AGTGGCGATAAGTCGTGTCTTACCGGGTTGGACTCAAGACGATAGTTACCGGATAAGGCGCAGCGGTCGG
GCTGAACGGGGGGTTCGTGCACACAGCCCAGCTTGGAGCGAACGACCTACACCGAACTGAGATACCTACA
GCGTGAGCTATGAGAAAGCGCCACGCTTCCCGAAGGGAGAAAGGCGGACAGGTATCCGGTAAGCGGCAGG
GTCGGAACAGGAGAGCGCACGAGGGAGCTTCCAGGGGGAAACGCCTGGTATCTTTATAGTCCTGTCGGGT
TTCGCCACCTCTGACTTGAGCGTCGATTTTTGTGATGCTCGTCAGGGGGGCGGAGCCTATGGAAAAACGC
CAGCAACGCGGCCTTTTTACGGTTCCTGGCCTTTTGCTGGCCTTTTGCTCACATGTTCTTTCCTGCGTTA
TCCCCTGATTCTGTGGATAACCGTATTACCGCCATGCAT
