>Addgene plasmid #32855 | EGFP-talin1 rod | addgene partial sequence | sequence record 44262 | SV40pA-R 5'-GAAATTTGTGATGCTATTGC-3'
CAACAACAATTGCATTCATTTTATGTTTCAGGTTCAGGGGGAGGTGTGGGAGGTTTTTTAAAGCAAGTAA
AACCTCTACAAATGTGGTATGGCTGATTATGATCAGTTATCTAGATCCGGTGGATCCCGGGCCCGCGGTA
CCGTCGACTGCAGAATTCCGGGAGTCTGACCTGTTTGGGTTTACAACCCTCAAGCCCCATAGGTAGCTGG
GTAGGGGATATAGTATCAAAAAGGGATGAGTTGAGCTGACGTGGCCGTGGGGACTGGCTGGAAGCTGCTG
GCAGGCTGGAGCAGCTGGGGCCCTGGCAGGTTCAAACTGAGGTACGGCAGCATTAATAATACTCTTGGAG
CGTTAATACTCTGGAGGGGGGCAGGCACTTAGGGGCCCTAGGGTGCAAAGGCACTTGGGAGTCAGGGAGA
GGACACGGCTTGCAGTGGGACTGGGCAGGGCCAGGCCCAGGGTTTGGCAGGCACTTTGGGGGAGTGCTGG
GGTTGGGCAGCTTGGGTCCTGAGCAGCCCAGAAGGCTTTGGTAGTGGCAGGCACAGTCTCTGGGCTGGGT
CTGCATTAAATACACAGGGCTTTTTTAGTGCTCGTCTCGAAGCTCTGAAGGCAAGAACTTGTACTGCTGC
TGCCGGATCTGGGCGAGCTTTTTCCGAGCCTCTTCCAGCTCTCGTTCCTTCCGAAGCATCTCTTCCTGTG
CTGCGATAATCTGGGCAATGCCCCCAACCATTTTCTCCTTCACCACCACCGTCTCATTCTCCTGGTCTTC
GAAGGCTGCAGCTTTCTGGGCCGCCTTTACCAGGTTATCTGAGGCCCTCTTCACTGCATTGCCAGCAGCC
TGGAGCCGTTTCATTGCCTCA
