>Addgene plasmid #32855 | EGFP-talin1 rod | addgene partial sequence | sequence record 44309 | EGFP-C 5'-CATGGTCCTGCTGGAGTTCGTG-3'
AGTCCGGACTCAGATCTCGAGCTCAAGCTAGCTTCGAATTCGCCACCATGCAGCAGTACAACCGAGTGGG
GAAAGTGGAGCACGGCTCTGTGGCTCTGCCAGCCATCATGCGCTCTGGAGCCTCTGGTCCTGAGAATTTC
CAGGTGGGGAGCATGCCACCTGCCCAGCAGCAGATCACCAGTGGCCAGATGCACCGAGGACACATGCCAC
CTCTGACTTCAGCCCAGCAGGCGCTCACTGGAACCATTAACTCCAGCATGCAGGCTGTGCAGGCTGCCCA
GGCCACTCTGGATGACTTTGAGACTCTACCCCCTCTTGGCCAGGATGCTGCCTCCAAAGCTTGGCGTAAG
AACAAGATGGATGAATCAAAGCATGAGATCCACTCCCAGGTAGATGCCATCACAGCTGGCACTGCCTCTG
TGGTAAACCTGACAGCAGGAGATCCTGCAGAGACAGACTATACAGCAGTGGGCTGTGCAGTCACCACCAT
CTCTTCCAACCTGACGGAGATGTCCCGTGGGGTGAAGCTATTGGCTGCCCTGCTGGAGGATGAAGGCGGC
AATGGCCGGCCCCTTCTGCAAGCAGCAAAGGGCCTTGCAGGGGCTGTGTCGGAACTGCTTCGCAGTGCTC
AGCCCGCCAGCGCTGAGCCTCGTCAGAACCTGCTGCAGGCAGCCGGGAACGTGGGCCAGGCCAGTGGGGA
GCTGTTGCAGCAAATTGGGGAAAGTGACACTGACCCCCACTTCCAGGATGTTCTAATGCAGCTAGCAAAC
GCAGTGGCAAGTGCTGCAGCCGCCCTGGTCCTCAAGGCCAAGAGTGTGGCCCAGCGCACAGAGGATTCCG
GGCTTCAGACCCAAGTGATTGCTGCAGCTACGCAATGTGCTCTGTCCACTTCCCAGCTGGTGGC
